Addgene plasmid #180273: pZR158_Lenti-U6-gRNA-10xCS1-PP7_hPGK-PCP-P65-HSF1-Puro
Purpose: (Empty Backbone) Lentiviral expression vector for CRISPRa-SAM sgRNA with 10x capture sequence, and PCP-P65-HSF1 cassette
Depositing lab: Alexander Marson. Depositing organization: J. David Gladstone Institutes. Publication: CRISPR activation and interference screens decode stimulation responses in primary human T cells. Schmidt R, Steinhart Z, Layeghi M, Freimer JW, Bueno R, Nguyen VQ, Blaeschke F, Ye CJ, Marson A. Science. 2022 Feb 4;375(6580):eabj4008. doi: 10.1126/science.abj4008. Epub 2022 Feb 4. PubMed 35113687.
Backbone
  Vector backbone: pXPR_502
  Backbone size (bp): 8707
  Modifications to backbone: 10x capture sequence 1 inserted into SAM sgRNA scaffold
  Vector type: Mammalian Expression, Lentiviral, CRISPR
  Promoter: U6
  Selectable markers: Puromycin
Growth in bacteria
  Bacterial resistance: Ampicillin, 100 μg/mL
  Growth temperature: 37°C
  Growth strain: NEB Stable
  Copy number: High Copy
Gene/Insert
  Cloning method: Restriction Enzyme
  Sequencing primers: 5′ gagggcctatttcccatgatt
Resource information
  A portion of this plasmid was derived from a plasmid made by: pXPR_502 was a gift from John Doench & David Root (Addgene plasmid # 96923)
Terms and licenses: Academic/Nonprofit Terms; Industry Terms: Not Available to Industry
How to cite: pZR158_Lenti-U6-gRNA-10xCS1-PP7_hPGK-PCP-P65-HSF1-Puro was a gift from Alexander Marson (Addgene plasmid # 180273 ; http://n2t.net/addgene:180273 ; RRID:Addgene_180273)
