[The description below was written by a language model from this plasmid's Addgene catalogue record and pLannotate feature annotations shown in this document.]
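Description:
pZR158_Lenti-U6-gRNA-10xCS1-PP7_hPGK-PCP-P65-HSF1-Puro is an 8.7 kb lentiviral CRISPR activation vector built on the pXPR_502 backbone and supplied as an empty backbone, meaning no target-specific guide spacer is recorded as cloned. It is propagated in E. coli as a high-copy plasmid through a ColE1/pUC-type origin with ampicillin resistance. An f1 origin and residual lac/T7/T3 elements from the parental cloning vector are also present. The viral portion has a self-inactivating HIV-1 design. An RSV promoter drives a truncated 5' LTR, followed by the Ψ packaging signal with a gag fragment, the RRE for Rev-dependent export, a cPPT/CTS and a ΔU3 3' LTR. An SV40 poly(A) signal and SV40 origin lie downstream of the 3' LTR.

The payload consists of two expression units. A human U6 (Pol III) promoter drives an S. pyogenes-type sgRNA scaffold. According to the construct name and catalogue entry, this is the SAM-style scaffold carrying PP7 aptamers, modified by insertion of 10x capture sequence 1. The feature table annotates only a tracrRNA fragment here, not the aptamers or the capture sequence. The capture sequence lets the guide RNA be captured directly in 10x droplet-based single-cell RNA-seq workflows.

Downstream, the hPGK promoter drives the PP7 coat protein (PCP) followed by the p65 (RelA) and HSF1 transactivation domains, and then a puromycin resistance gene for mammalian selection. The element linking the activator and PuroR is not annotated. PCP binds the PP7 aptamers and so recruits the activators to the guide complex. dCas9 is not encoded on this plasmid and must be supplied separately. The associated work applied such vectors to CRISPR activation screens in primary human T cells.
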