Features (pLannotate 1.2.2; 30 found; start..end, strand, type, name):
     23..203     +  LTR            5' LTR (truncated): truncated 5' long terminal repeat (LTR) from HIV-1
    250..375     +  misc_feature   HIV-1 Ψ: packaging signal of human immunodeficiency virus type 1
    359..722     +  CDS            HIV-1 gag (fragment): gag protein from human immunodeficiency virus 1; gag
    868..1101    +  misc_feature   RRE: The Rev response element (RRE) of HIV-1 allows for Rev-dependent mRNA export from the nucleus to the cytoplasm.
   1478..1504    +  CDS            Rev (fragment): human immunodeficiency virus 1 (HIV-1) Rev protein; rev; enhances nuclear export of unspliced and incompletely spliced viral mRNAs
   1508..1748    +  promoter       U6 promoter: RNA polymerase III promoter for human U6 snRNA
   1930..1994    +  misc_RNA       tracrRNA (fragment): trans-activating CRISPR RNA for the Streptococcus pyogenes CRISPR/Cas9 system
   2043..2160    +  misc_feature   cPPT/CTS: central polypurine tract and central termination sequence of HIV-1
   2219..2719    +  promoter       hPGK promoter: human phosphoglycerate kinase 1 promoter
   2820..3182    +  CDS            COAT_BPPP7: Experimental evidence at protein level: Swiss-Prot protein existence level 1. Forms the phage shell; binds to the phage RNA. From Pseudomonas phage PP7 (Bacteriophage PP7).
   3190..3207    -  protein_bind   attB2 (fragment): mutant version of attB; core recombination site for the Gateway® BP reaction BP Clonase™
   3294..3836    +  CDS            Rela (fragment): TF65_MOUSE - Also known as Nfkb3. Experimental evidence at protein level: Swiss-Prot protein existence level 1. NF-kappa-B is a pleiotropic transcription factor present in almost all cell types and is the endpoint of a series of signal transduction events that are initiated by a vast array of stimuli related to many biological processes such as inflammation, immunity, differentiation, cell growth, tumorigenesis and apoptosis. NF-kappa-B is a homo- or heterodimeric complex formed by the Rel-like domain- containing proteins RELA/p65, RELB, NFKB1/p105, NFKB1/p50, REL and NFKB2/p52. The heterodime
   3861..4232    +  CDS            HSF1: C-terminal activation domain from the human heat shock transcription factor HSF1
   4329..4925    +  CDS            PuroR (fragment): puromycin N-acetyltransferase; pac from Streptomyces; confers resistance to puromycin
   4951..5013    +  CDS            nef (fragment): NEF_HV1Z2 - Experimental evidence at protein level: Swiss-Prot protein existence level 1. Extracellular Nef protein targets CD4(+) T-lymphocytes for apoptosis by interacting with CXCR4 surface receptors. From Human immunodeficiency virus type 1 group M subtype D (isolate Z2/CDC-Z34) (HIV-1).
   5015..5248    +  LTR            3' LTR (ΔU3): self-inactivating 3' long terminal repeat (LTR) from HIV-1
   5326..5447    +  polyA_signal   SV40 poly(A) signal: SV40 polyadenylation signal
   5487..5622    +  rep_origin     SV40 ori: SV40 origin of replication
   5643..5661    -  promoter       T7 promoter: promoter for bacteriophage T7 RNA polymerase
   5669..5824    +  CDS            lacZα (fragment): LacZα fragment of β-galactosidase; lacZ fragment
   5829..6257    +  rep_origin     f1 ori (sequence partly withheld): f1 bacteriophage origin of replication; arrow indicates direction of (+) strand synthesis
   6310..6414    +  promoter       AmpR promoter: bla
   6415..7275    +  CDS            AmpR: β-lactamase; bla; confers resistance to ampicillin, carbenicillin, and related antibiotics
   7446..8034    +  rep_origin     ori: high-copy-number ColE1/pMB1/pBR322/pUC origin of replication
   8217..8309    +  CDS            lacI (fragment): lac repressor; lacI; The lac repressor binds to the lac operator to inhibit transcription in E. coli. This inhibition can be relieved by adding lactose or isopropyl-β-D-thiogalactopyranoside (IPTG).
   8322..8343    +  protein_bind   CAP binding site: CAP binding activates transcription in the presence of cAMP. E. coli catabolite activator protein
   8358..8388    +  promoter       lac promoter: promoter for the E. coli lac operon
   8396..8412    +  protein_bind   lac operator: The lac repressor binds to the lac operator to inhibit transcription in E. coli. This inhibition can be relieved by adding lactose or isopropyl-β-D-thiogalactopyranoside (IPTG). lac repressor encoded by lacI
   8457..8475    +  promoter       T3 promoter: promoter for bacteriophage T3 RNA polymerase
   8503..22      +  promoter       RSV promoter (across the origin): Rous sarcoma virus enhancer/promoter
>Addgene plasmid #180273 | pZR158_Lenti-U6-gRNA-10xCS1-PP7_hPGK-PCP-P65-HSF1-Puro | addgene full sequence | sequence record 354317 | Addgene NGS Result
GTGCCTAGCTCGATACATAAACGGGTCTCTCTGGTTAGACCAGATCTGAGCCTGGGAGCTCTCTGGCTAA
CTAGGGAACCCACTGCTTAAGCCTCAATAAAGCTTGCCTTGAGTGCTTCAAGTAGTGTGTGCCCGTCTGT
TGTGTGACTCTGGTAACTAGAGATCCCTCAGACCCTTTTAGTCAGTGTGGAAAATCTCTAGCAGTGGCGC
CCGAACAGGGACTTGAAAGCGAAAGGGAAACCAGAGGAGCTCTCTCGACGCAGGACTCGGCTTGCTGAAG
CGCGCACGGCAAGAGGCGAGGGGCGGCGACTGGTGAGTACGCCAAAAATTTTGACTAGCGGAGGCTAGAA
GGAGAGAGATGGGTGCGAGAGCGTCAGTATTAAGCGGGGGAGAATTAGATCGCGATGGGAAAAAATTCGG
TTAAGGCCAGGGGGAAAGAAAAAATATAAATTAAAACATATAGTATGGGCAAGCAGGGAGCTAGAACGAT
TCGCAGTTAATCCTGGCCTGTTAGAAACATCAGAAGGCTGTAGACAAATACTGGGACAGCTACAACCATC
CCTTCAGACAGGATCAGAAGAACTTAGATCATTATATAATACAGTAGCAACCCTCTATTGTGTGCATCAA
AGGATAGAGATAAAAGACACCAAGGAAGCTTTAGACAAGATAGAGGAAGAGCAAAACAAAAGTAAGACCA
CCGCACAGCAAGCGGCCGCTGATCTTCAGACCTGGAGGAGGAGATATGAGGGACAATTGGAGAAGTGAAT
TATATAAATATAAAGTAGTAAAAATTGAACCATTAGGAGTAGCACCCACCAAGGCAAAGAGAAGAGTGGT
GCAGAGAGAAAAAAGAGCAGTGGGAATAGGAGCTTTGTTCCTTGGGTTCTTGGGAGCAGCAGGAAGCACT
ATGGGCGCAGCGTCAATGACGCTGACGGTACAGGCCAGACAATTATTGTCTGGTATAGTGCAGCAGCAGA
ACAATTTGCTGAGGGCTATTGAGGCGCAACAGCATCTGTTGCAACTCACAGTCTGGGGCATCAAGCAGCT
CCAGGCAAGAATCCTGGCTGTGGAAAGATACCTAAAGGATCAACAGCTCCTGGGGATTTGGGGTTGCTCT
GGAAAACTCATTTGCACCACTGCTGTGCCTTGGAATGCTAGTTGGAGTAATAAATCTCTGGAACAGATTT
GGAATCACACGACCTGGATGGAGTGGGACAGAGAAATTAACAATTACACAAGCTTAATACACTCCTTAAT
TGAAGAATCGCAAAACCAGCAAGAAAAGAATGAACAAGAATTATTGGAATTAGATAAATGGGCAAGTTTG
TGGAATTGGTTTAACATAACAAATTGGCTGTGGTATATAAAATTATTCATAATGATAGTAGGAGGCTTGG
TAGGTTTAAGAATAGTTTTTGCTGTACTTTCTATAGTGAATAGAGTTAGGCAGGGATATTCACCATTATC
GTTTCAGACCCACCTCCCAACCCCGAGGGGACCCAGAGAGGGCCTATTTCCCATGATTCCTTCATATTTG
CATATACGATACAAGGCTGTTAGAGAGATAATTAGAATTAATTTGACTGTAAACACAAAGATATTAGTAC
AAAATACGTGACGTAGAAAGTAATAATTTCTTGGGTAGTTTGCAGTTTTAAAATTATGTTTTAAAATGGA
CTATCATATGCTTACCGTAACTTGAAAGTATTTCGATTTCTTGGCTTTATATATCTTGTGGAAAGGACGA
AACACCGGAGACGACCGGTTTTTTGCGTCTCTGTTTAAGAGCTATGCTGCGAATACGAGGGAGCAGACGA
TATGGCGTCGCTCCTCTCCACGAGAGCATATGGGCTCCGTGGTCTCGTACGCTTTAAGGCCGGTCCTAGC
AAGTACGTATCAGACACCATCAGGGTCTGCTCGTATTCGCAGCATAGCAAGTTTAAATAAGGCTAGTCCG
TTATCAACTTGAAAAAGTGGCACCGAGTCGGTGCTTTTTTTGAATTCTAGATCTTGAGACAAATGGCAGT
ATTCATCCACAATTTTAAAAGAAAAGGGGGGATTGGGGGGTACAGTGCAGGGGAAAGAATAGTAGACATA
ATAGCAACAGACATACAAACTAAAGAATTACAAAAACAAATTACAAAAATTCAAAATTTTCGGGTTTATT
ACAGGGACAGCAGAGATCCACTTTGGCGCCGGCTCGAGGGGGCCCGGGTTGCGCCTTTTCCAAGGCAGCC
CTGGGTTTGCGCAGGGACGCGGCTGCTCTGGGCGTGGTTCCGGGAAACGCAGCGGCGCCGACCCTGGGTC
TCGCACATTCTTCACGTCCGTTCGCAGCGTCACCCGGATCTTCGCCGCTACCCTTGTGGGCCCCCCGGCG
ACGCTTCCTGCTCCGCCCCTAAGTCGGGAAGGTTCCTTGCGGTTCGCGGCGTGCCGGACGTGACAAACGG
AAGCCGCACGTCTTACTAGTACCCTCGCAGACGGACAGCGCCAGGGAGCAATGGCAGCGCGCCGACCGCG
ATGGGCTGTGGCCAATAGCGGCTGCTCAGCAGGGCGCGCCGAGAGCAGCGGCCGGGAAGGGGCGGTGCGG
GAGGCGGGGTGTGGGGCGGTAGTGTGGGCCCTGTTCCTGCCCGCGCGGTGTTCCGCATTCTGCAAGCCTC
CGGAGCGCACGTCGGCAGTCGGCTCCCTCGTTGACCGAATCACCGACCTCTCTCCCCAGGGGGATCCAAC
TTAAGCTTGCCACCATGTCGCGGAGGCGGCACAGCTACGAGAACGATGGTGGACAACCTCACAAAAGGAG
GAAGACGTCTATGCTAGCCTCCAAAACCATCGTTCTTTCGGTCGGCGAGGCTACTCGCACTCTGACTGAG
ATCCAGTCCACCGCAGACCGTCAGATCTTCGAAGAGAAGGTCGGGCCTCTGGTGGGTCGGCTGCGCCTCA
CGGCTTCGCTCCGTCAAAACGGAGCCAAGACCGCGTATCGAGTCAACCTAAAACTGGATCAGGCGGACGT
CGTTGATTCCGGACTTCCGAAAGTGCGCTACACTCAGGTATGGTCGCACGACGTGACAATCGTTGCGAAT
AGCACCGAGGCCTCGCGCAAATCGTTGTACGATTTGACCAAGTCCCTCGTCGCGACCTCGCAGGTCGAAG
ATCTTGTCGTCAACCTTGTGCCGCTGGGCCGTTCTTCAACTTTCTTGTACAAAGTGGGCGGAGGAGGTGG
AAGCGGAGGAGGAGGAAGCGGAGGAGGAGGTAGCGGACCTAAGAAAAAGAGGAAGGTGGCGGCCGCTGGT
ACCCCTTCAGGGCAGATCAGCAACCAGGCCCTGGCTCTGGCCCCTAGCTCCGCTCCAGTGCTGGCCCAGA
CTATGGTGCCCTCTAGTGCTATGGTGCCTCTGGCCCAGCCACCTGCTCCAGCCCCTGTGCTGACCCCAGG
ACCACCCCAGTCACTGAGCGCTCCAGTGCCCAAGTCTACACAGGCCGGCGAGGGGACTCTGAGTGAAGCT
CTGCTGCACCTGCAGTTCGACGCTGATGAGGACCTGGGAGCTCTGCTGGGGAACAGCACCGATCCCGGAG
TGTTCACAGATCTGGCCTCCGTGGACAACTCTGAGTTTCAGCAGCTGCTGAATCAGGGCGTGTCCATGTC
TCATAGTACAGCCGAACCAATGCTGATGGAGTACCCCGAAGCCATTACCCGGCTGGTGACCGGCAGCCAG
CGGCCCCCCGACCCCGCTCCAACTCCCCTGGGAACCAGCGGCCTGCCTAATGGGCTGTCCGGAGATGAAG
ACTTCTCAAGCATCGCTGATATGGACTTTAGTGCCCTGCTGTCACAGATTTCCTCTAGTGGGCAGGGAGG
AGGTGGAAGCGGCTTCAGCGTGGACACCAGTGCCCTGCTGGACCTGTTCAGCCCCTCGGTGACCGTGCCC
GACATGAGCCTGCCTGACCTTGACAGCAGCCTGGCCAGTATCCAAGAGCTCCTGTCTCCCCAGGAGCCCC
CCAGGCCTCCCGAGGCAGAGAACAGCAGCCCGGATTCAGGGAAGCAGCTGGTGCACTACACAGCGCAGCC
GCTGTTCCTGCTGGACCCCGGCTCCGTGGACACCGGGAGCAACGACCTGCCGGTGCTGTTTGAGCTGGGA
GAGGGCTCCTACTTCTCCGAAGGGGACGGCTTCGCCGAGGACCCCACCATCTCCCTGCTGACAGGCTCGG
AGCCTCCCAAAGCCAAGGACCCCACTGTCTCCGATATCGGCAGTGGAGAGGGCAGAGGAAGTCTGCTAAC
ATGCGGTGACGTCGAGGAGAATCCTGGCCCAGGTACCACAGATCCACCGGAGCTTACCATGACCGAGTAC
AAGCCCACGGTGCGCCTCGCCACCCGCGACGACGTCCCCAGGGCCGTACGCACCCTCGCCGCCGCGTTCG
CCGACTACCCCGCCACGCGCCACACCGTCGATCCGGACCGCCACATCGAGCGGGTCACCGAGCTGCAAGA
ACTCTTCCTCACGCGCGTCGGGCTCGACATCGGCAAGGTGTGGGTCGCGGACGACGGCGCCGCCGTGGCG
GTCTGGACCACGCCGGAGAGCGTCGAAGCGGGGGCGGTGTTCGCCGAGATCGGCCCGCGCATGGCCGAGT
TGAGCGGTTCCCGGCTGGCCGCGCAGCAACAGATGGAAGGCCTCCTGGCGCCGCACCGGCCCAAGGAGCC
CGCGTGGTTCCTGGCCACCGTCGGCGTTTCGCCCGACCACCAGGGCAAGGGTCTGGGCAGCGCCGTCGTG
CTCCCCGGAGTGGAGGCGGCCGAGCGCGCCGGGGTGCCCGCCTTCCTGGAGACCTCCGCGCCCCGCAACC
TCCCCTTCTACGAGCGGCTCGGCTTCACCGTCACCGCCGACGTCGAGGTGCCCGAAGGACCGCGCACCTG
GTGCATGACCCGCAAGCCCGGTGCCGCTAGCTGAACGCGTTAAGTCGACTTTAAGACCAATGACTTACAA
GGCAGCTGTAGATCTTAGCCACTTTTTAAAAGAAAAGGGGGGACTGGAAGGGCTAATTCACTCCCAACGA
AGACAAGATCTGCTTTTTGCTTGTACTGGGTCTCTCTGGTTAGACCAGATCTGAGCCTGGGAGCTCTCTG
GCTAACTAGGGAACCCACTGCTTAAGCCTCAATAAAGCTTGCCTTGAGTGCTTCAAGTAGTGTGTGCCCG
TCTGTTGTGTGACTCTGGTAACTAGAGATCCCTCAGACCCTTTTAGTCAGTGTGGAAAATCTCTAGCAGT
ACGTATAGTAGTTCATGTCATCTTATTATTCAGTATTTATAACTTGCAAAGAAATGAATATCAGAGAGTG
AGAGGAACTTGTTTATTGCAGCTTATAATGGTTACAAATAAAGCAATAGCATCACAAATTTCACAAATAA
AGCATTTTTTTCACTGCATTCTAGTTGTGGTTTGTCCAAACTCATCAATGTATCTTATCATGTCTGGCTC
TAGCTATCCCGCCCCTAACTCCGCCCATCCCGCCCCTAACTCCGCCCAGTTCCGCCCATTCTCCGCCCCA
TGGCTGACTAATTTTTTTTATTTATGCAGAGGCCGAGGCCGCCTCGGCCTCTGAGCTATTCCAGAAGTAG
TGAGGAGGCTTTTTTGGAGGCCTAGGGACGTACCCAATTCGCCCTATAGTGAGTCGTATTACGCGCGCTC
ACTGGCCGTCGTTTTACAACGTCGTGACTGGGAAAACCCTGGCGTTACCCAACTTAATCGCCTTGCAGCA
CATCCCCCTTTCGCCAGCTGGCGTAATAGCGAAGAGGCCCGCACCGATCGCCCTTCCCAACAGTTGCGCA
GCCTGAATGGCGAATGGG
[124 nt withheld, positions 5829-5952]
C
[91 nt withheld, positions 5954-6044]
A
[49 nt withheld, positions 6046-6094]
CCTTTGACGTTGGAGTCCACGTTCTTT
[37 nt withheld, positions 6122-6158]
ACCCTATCTCGGTCTATTCTTTTGATTTATAAGGGATTTTGCCGATTTCGGCCTATTGGTTAAAAAATGA
GCTGATTTAACAAAAATTTAACGCGAATTTTAACAAAATATTAACGCTTACAATTTAGGTGGCACTTTTC
GGGGAAATGTGCGCGGAACCCCTATTTGTTTATTTTTCTAAATACATTCAAATATGTATCCGCTCATGAG
ACAATAACCCTGATAAATGCTTCAATAATATTGAAAAAGGAAGAGTATGAGTATTCAACATTTCCGTGTC
GCCCTTATTCCCTTTTTTGCGGCATTTTGCCTTCCTGTTTTTGCTCACCCAGAAACGCTGGTGAAAGTAA
AAGATGCTGAAGATCAGTTGGGTGCACGAGTGGGTTACATCGAACTGGATCTCAACAGCGGTAAGATCCT
TGAGAGTTTTCGCCCCGAAGAACGTTTTCCAATGATGAGCACTTTTAAAGTTCTGCTATGTGGCGCGGTA
TTATCCCGTATTGACGCCGGGCAAGAGCAACTCGGTCGCCGCATACACTATTCTCAGAATGACTTGGTTG
AGTACTCACCAGTCACAGAAAAGCATCTTACGGATGGCATGACAGTAAGAGAATTATGCAGTGCTGCCAT
AACCATGAGTGATAACACTGCGGCCAACTTACTTCTGACAACGATCGGAGGACCGAAGGAGCTAACCGCT
TTTTTGCACAACATGGGGGATCATGTAACTCGCCTTGATCGTTGGGAACCGGAGCTGAATGAAGCCATAC
CAAACGACGAGCGTGACACCACGATGCCTGTAGCAATGGCAACAACGTTGCGCAAACTATTAACTGGCGA
ACTACTTACTCTAGCTTCCCGGCAACAATTAATAGACTGGATGGAGGCGGATAAAGTTGCAGGACCACTT
CTGCGCTCGGCCCTTCCGGCTGGCTGGTTTATTGCTGATAAATCTGGAGCCGGTGAGCGTGGGTCTCGCG
GTATCATTGCAGCACTGGGGCCAGATGGTAAGCCCTCCCGTATCGTAGTTATCTACACGACGGGGAGTCA
GGCAACTATGGATGAACGAAATAGACAGATCGCTGAGATAGGTGCCTCACTGATTAAGCATTGGTAACTG
TCAGACCAAGTTTACTCATATATACTTTAGATTGATTTAAAACTTCATTTTTAATTTAAAAGGATCTAGG
TGAAGATCCTTTTTGATAATCTCATGACCAAAATCCCTTAACGTGAGTTTTCGTTCCACTGAGCGTCAGA
CCCCGTAGAAAAGATCAAAGGATCTTCTTGAGATCCTTTTTTTCTGCGCGTAATCTGCTGCTTGCAAACA
AAAAAACCACCGCTACCAGCGGTGGTTTGTTTGCCGGATCAAGAGCTACCAACTCTTTTTCCGAAGGTAA
CTGGCTTCAGCAGAGCGCAGATACCAAATACTGTTCTTCTAGTGTAGCCGTAGTTAGGCCACCACTTCAA
GAACTCTGTAGCACCGCCTACATACCTCGCTCTGCTAATCCTGTTACCAGTGGCTGCTGCCAGTGGCGAT
AAGTCGTGTCTTACCGGGTTGGACTCAAGACGATAGTTACCGGATAAGGCGCAGCGGTCGGGCTGAACGG
GGGGTTCGTGCACACAGCCCAGCTTGGAGCGAACGACCTACACCGAACTGAGATACCTACAGCGTGAGCT
ATGAGAAAGCGCCACGCTTCCCGAAGGGAGAAAGGCGGACAGGTATCCGGTAAGCGGCAGGGTCGGAACA
GGAGAGCGCACGAGGGAGCTTCCAGGGGGAAACGCCTGGTATCTTTATAGTCCTGTCGGGTTTCGCCACC
TCTGACTTGAGCGTCGATTTTTGTGATGCTCGTCAGGGGGGCGGAGCCTATGGAAAAACGCCAGCAACGC
GGCCTTTTTACGGTTCCTGGCCTTTTGCTGGCCTTTTGCTCACATGTTCTTTCCTGCGTTATCCCCTGAT
TCTGTGGATAACCGTATTACCGCCTTTGAGTGAGCTGATACCGCTCGCCGCAGCCGAACGACCGAGCGCA
GCGAGTCAGTGAGCGAGGAAGCGGAAGAGCGCCCAATACGCAAACCGCCTCTCCCCGCGCGTTGGCCGAT
TCATTAATGCAGCTGGCACGACAGGTTTCCCGACTGGAAAGCGGGCAGTGAGCGCAACGCAATTAATGTG
AGTTAGCTCACTCATTAGGCACCCCAGGCTTTACACTTTATGCTTCCGGCTCGTATGTTGTGTGGAATTG
TGAGCGGATAACAATTTCACACAGGAAACAGCTATGACCATGATTACGCCAAGCGCGCAATTAACCCTCA
CTAAAGGGAACAAAAGCTGGAGCTGCAAGCTTAATGTAGTCTTATGCAATACTCTTGTAGTCTTGCAACA
TGGTAACGATGAGTTAGCAACATGCCTTACAAGGAGAGAAAAAGCACCGTGCATGCCGATTGGTGGAAGT
AAGGTGGTACGATCGTGCCTTATTAGGAAGGCAACAGACGGGTCTGACATGGATTGGACGAACCACTGAA
TTGCCGCATTGCAGAGATATTGTATTTAA
